Addgene plasmid #138702: pLenti-Neo-sgCRTC2-1
Purpose: Expresses a human CRTC2-targeting sgRNA and Cas9
Depositing lab: Reuben Shaw. Depositing organization: Salk Institute for Biological Studies. Publication: The AMPK-Related Kinases SIK1 and SIK3 Mediate Key Tumor-Suppressive Effects of LKB1 in NSCLC. Hollstein PE, Eichner LJ, Brun SN, Kamireddy A, Svensson RU, Vera LI, Ross DS, Rymoff TJ, Hutchins A, Galvez HM, Williams AE, Shokhirev MN, Screaton RA, Berdeaux R, Shaw RJ. Cancer Discov. 2019 Nov;9(11):1606-1627. doi: 10.1158/2159-8290.CD-18-1261. Epub 2019 Jul 26. PubMed 31350328.
Backbone
  Vector backbone: pLentiCRISPR v2 neo
  Vector type: Lentiviral
Growth in bacteria
  Bacterial resistance: Ampicillin, 100 μg/mL
  Growth temperature: 37°C
  Growth strain: NEB Stable
  Copy number: High Copy
Gene/Insert
  Gene/Insert name: sgCRTC2 human
  gRNA/shRNA sequence: TGATGGACATCGGCTCCACC
  Species: H. sapiens (human)
  Entrez Gene: CRTC2 (a.k.a. TORC-2, TORC2)
  Promoter: hU6
  Cloning method: Restriction Enzyme; 5′ cloning site unknown (unknown if destroyed)
Terms and licenses: Academic/Nonprofit Terms; Industry Terms: Not Available to Industry
How to cite: pLenti-Neo-sgCRTC2-1 was a gift from Reuben Shaw (Addgene plasmid # 138702 ; http://n2t.net/addgene:138702 ; RRID:Addgene_138702)
