[The description below was written by a language model from this plasmid's Addgene catalogue record and pLannotate feature annotations shown in this document.]
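Description:
pLenti-Neo-sgCRTC2-1 is an all-in-one lentiviral CRISPR plasmid built on the pLentiCRISPR v2 neo backbone, designed to deliver both Streptococcus pyogenes Cas9 and a single guide RNA against human CRTC2 (also known as TORC2). It is a 13.2 kb plasmid propagated in E. coli through a high-copy ColE1/pUC-type origin with ampicillin selection (AmpR), and it also carries an f1 origin. The backbone outside the viral region contains an SV40/EM7-driven bleomycin/Zeocin resistance cassette with an SV40 polyadenylation signal.

The transfer cassette is a self-inactivating, third-generation-style design. A CMV enhancer/promoter sits upstream of the truncated HIV-1 5' LTR to drive genomic RNA synthesis in packaging cells. It is followed by the Ψ packaging signal, the RRE for Rev-dependent nuclear export, and the cPPT/CTS. The cassette ends in a ΔU3 3' LTR and a bGH polyadenylation signal. Within this unit, the human U6 RNA polymerase III promoter transcribes the CRTC2-targeting spacer fused to the Cas9 gRNA scaffold. Downstream, an EF-1α core promoter drives the Cas9 coding sequence, followed by a neomycin phosphotransferase gene that permits G418 selection of transduced mammalian cells. The feature table does not annotate what links Cas9 to the resistance gene. A WPRE after the marker enhances transcript expression.

The construct is used to produce lentivirus for stable Cas9-mediated disruption of CRTC2 in human cells. It was deposited in connection with work on SIK kinases as mediators of LKB1 tumour suppression in non-small cell lung cancer. The "-1" in the name suggests it is one of several CRTC2 guides, though the record does not say so.
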