Features (pLannotate 1.2.2; 33 found; start..end, strand, type, name):
    217..397     +  LTR            5' LTR (truncated): truncated 5' long terminal repeat (LTR) from HIV-1
    444..569     +  misc_feature   HIV-1 Ψ: packaging signal of human immunodeficiency virus type 1
    553..916     +  CDS            HIV-1 gag (fragment): gag protein from human immunodeficiency virus 1; gag
   1062..1295    +  misc_feature   RRE: The Rev response element (RRE) of HIV-1 allows for Rev-dependent mRNA export from the nucleus to the cytoplasm.
   1672..1772    +  CDS            Rev (fragment): human immunodeficiency virus 1 (HIV-1) Rev protein; rev; enhances nuclear export of unspliced and incompletely spliced viral mRNAs
   1822..1939    +  misc_feature   cPPT/CTS: central polypurine tract and central termination sequence of HIV-1
   1990..2230    +  promoter       U6 promoter: RNA polymerase III promoter for human U6 snRNA
   2260..2335    +  misc_RNA       gRNA scaffold: guide RNA scaffold for the Streptococcus pyogenes CRISPR/Cas9 system
   2353..2371    +  CDS            small t antigen (fragment): SV40 (simian virus 40) small t antigen
   2397..2608    +  promoter       EF-1α core promoter: core promoter for human elongation factor EF-1α
   2633..6736    +  CDS            Cas9: Cas9 (Csn1) endonuclease from the Streptococcus pyogenes Type II CRISPR/Cas system generates RNA-guided double strand breaks in DNA
   6874..7666    +  CDS            NeoR/KanR (fragment): aminoglycoside phosphotransferase from Tn5; aph(3')-II (or nptII); confers resistance to neomycin, kanamycin, and G418 (Geneticin®)
   7682..8270    +  misc_feature   WPRE: woodchuck hepatitis virus posttranscriptional regulatory element
   8321..8340    +  misc_feature   cPPT/CTS (fragment): central polypurine tract and central termination sequence of HIV-1
   8342..8575    +  LTR            3' LTR (ΔU3): self-inactivating 3' long terminal repeat (LTR) from HIV-1
   8607..8831    +  polyA_signal   bGH poly(A) signal: bovine growth hormone polyadenylation signal
   8835..8856    +  promoter       SV40 promoter (fragment): SV40 enhancer and early promoter
   8877..9305    +  rep_origin     f1 ori (sequence partly withheld): f1 bacteriophage origin of replication; arrow indicates direction of (+) strand synthesis
   9319..9648    +  promoter       SV40 promoter: SV40 enhancer and early promoter
   9696..9743    +  promoter       EM7 promoter: synthetic bacterial promoter&nbsp
   9762..10136   +  CDS            BleoR: antibiotic-binding protein; Sh ble from Streptoalloteichus hindustanus; confers resistance to bleomycin, phleomycin, and Zeocin™
  10146..10271   +  CDS            ble (fragment): BLE_KLEPN - Experimental evidence at protein level: Swiss-Prot protein existence level 1. Binding protein with a strong affinity to the bleomycin family of antibiotics. Binds to CL990; an antimitotic-antibiotic compound. From Klebsiella pneumoniae.
  10266..10387   +  polyA_signal   SV40 poly(A) signal: SV40 polyadenylation signal
  10458..10480   -  protein_bind   lac operator (fragment): The lac repressor binds to the lac operator to inhibit transcription in E. coli. This inhibition can be relieved by adding lactose or isopropyl-β-D-thiogalactopyranoside (IPTG). lac repressor encoded by lacI
  10484..10514   -  promoter       lac promoter: promoter for the E. coli lac operon
  10529..10550   -  protein_bind   CAP binding site: CAP binding activates transcription in the presence of cAMP. E. coli catabolite activator protein
  10563..10655   -  CDS            lacI (fragment): lac repressor; lacI; The lac repressor binds to the lac operator to inhibit transcription in E. coli. This inhibition can be relieved by adding lactose or isopropyl-β-D-thiogalactopyranoside (IPTG).
  10838..11426   -  rep_origin     ori: high-copy-number ColE1/pMB1/pBR322/pUC origin of replication
  11597..12457   -  CDS            AmpR: β-lactamase; bla; confers resistance to ampicillin, carbenicillin, and related antibiotics
  12458..12562   -  promoter       AmpR promoter: bla
  12621..12673   -  misc_feature   bom (fragment): basis of mobility region from pBR322
  12832..13211   +  enhancer       CMV enhancer: human cytomegalovirus immediate early enhancer
  13212..199     +  promoter       CMV promoter (across the origin): human cytomegalovirus (CMV) immediate early promoter
>Addgene plasmid #138702 | pLenti-Neo-sgCRTC2-1 | addgene full sequence | sequence record 273083 | Addgene NGS Result
TGATGCGGTTTTGGCAGTACATCAATGGGCGTGGATAGCGGTTTGACTCACGGGGATTTCCAAGTCTCCA
CCCCATTGACGTCAATGGGAGTTTGTTTTGGCACCAAAATCAACGGGACTTTCCAAAATGTCGTAACAAC
TCCGCCCCATTGACGCAAATGGGCGGTAGGCGTGTACGGTGGGAGGTCTATATAAGCAGCGCGTTTTGCC
TGTACTGGGTCTCTCTGGTTAGACCAGATCTGAGCCTGGGAGCTCTCTGGCTAACTAGGGAACCCACTGC
TTAAGCCTCAATAAAGCTTGCCTTGAGTGCTTCAAGTAGTGTGTGCCCGTCTGTTGTGTGACTCTGGTAA
CTAGAGATCCCTCAGACCCTTTTAGTCAGTGTGGAAAATCTCTAGCAGTGGCGCCCGAACAGGGACTTGA
AAGCGAAAGGGAAACCAGAGGAGCTCTCTCGACGCAGGACTCGGCTTGCTGAAGCGCGCACGGCAAGAGG
CGAGGGGCGGCGACTGGTGAGTACGCCAAAAATTTTGACTAGCGGAGGCTAGAAGGAGAGAGATGGGTGC
GAGAGCGTCAGTATTAAGCGGGGGAGAATTAGATCGCGATGGGAAAAAATTCGGTTAAGGCCAGGGGGAA
AGAAAAAATATAAATTAAAACATATAGTATGGGCAAGCAGGGAGCTAGAACGATTCGCAGTTAATCCTGG
CCTGTTAGAAACATCAGAAGGCTGTAGACAAATACTGGGACAGCTACAACCATCCCTTCAGACAGGATCA
GAAGAACTTAGATCATTATATAATACAGTAGCAACCCTCTATTGTGTGCATCAAAGGATAGAGATAAAAG
ACACCAAGGAAGCTTTAGACAAGATAGAGGAAGAGCAAAACAAAAGTAAGACCACCGCACAGCAAGCGGC
CGCTGATCTTCAGACCTGGAGGAGGAGATATGAGGGACAATTGGAGAAGTGAATTATATAAATATAAAGT
AGTAAAAATTGAACCATTAGGAGTAGCACCCACCAAGGCAAAGAGAAGAGTGGTGCAGAGAGAAAAAAGA
GCAGTGGGAATAGGAGCTTTGTTCCTTGGGTTCTTGGGAGCAGCAGGAAGCACTATGGGCGCAGCGTCAA
TGACGCTGACGGTACAGGCCAGACAATTATTGTCTGGTATAGTGCAGCAGCAGAACAATTTGCTGAGGGC
TATTGAGGCGCAACAGCATCTGTTGCAACTCACAGTCTGGGGCATCAAGCAGCTCCAGGCAAGAATCCTG
GCTGTGGAAAGATACCTAAAGGATCAACAGCTCCTGGGGATTTGGGGTTGCTCTGGAAAACTCATTTGCA
CCACTGCTGTGCCTTGGAATGCTAGTTGGAGTAATAAATCTCTGGAACAGATTTGGAATCACACGACCTG
GATGGAGTGGGACAGAGAAATTAACAATTACACAAGCTTAATACACTCCTTAATTGAAGAATCGCAAAAC
CAGCAAGAAAAGAATGAACAAGAATTATTGGAATTAGATAAATGGGCAAGTTTGTGGAATTGGTTTAACA
TAACAAATTGGCTGTGGTATATAAAATTATTCATAATGATAGTAGGAGGCTTGGTAGGTTTAAGAATAGT
TTTTGCTGTACTTTCTATAGTGAATAGAGTTAGGCAGGGATATTCACCATTATCGTTTCAGACCCACCTC
CCAACCCCGAGGGGACCCGACAGGCCCGAAGGAATAGAAGAAGAAGGTGGAGAGAGAGACAGAGACAGAT
CCATTCGATTAGTGAACGGATCGGCACTGCGTGCGCCAATTCTGCAGACAAATGGCAGTATTCATCCACA
ATTTTAAAAGAAAAGGGGGGATTGGGGGGTACAGTGCAGGGGAAAGAATAGTAGACATAATAGCAACAGA
CATACAAACTAAAGAATTACAAAAACAAATTACAAAAATTCAAAATTTTCGGGTTTATTACAGGGACAGC
AGAGATCCAGTTTGGTTAATTAAGGTACCGAGGGCCTATTTCCCATGATTCCTTCATATTTGCATATACG
ATACAAGGCTGTTAGAGAGATAATTAGAATTAATTTGACTGTAAACACAAAGATATTAGTACAAAATACG
TGACGTAGAAAGTAATAATTTCTTGGGTAGTTTGCAGTTTTAAAATTATGTTTTAAAATGGACTATCATA
TGCTTACCGTAACTTGAAAGTATTTCGATTTCTTGGCTTTATATATCTTGTGGAAAGGACGAAACACCGT
GATGGACATCGGCTCCACCGTTTTAGAGCTAGAAATAGCAAGTTAAAATAAGGCTAGTCCGTTATCAACT
TGAAAAAGTGGCACCGAGTCGGTGCTTTTTTGAATTCGCTAGCTAGGTCTTGAAAGGAGTGGGAATTGGC
TCCGGTGCCCGTCAGTGGGCAGAGCGCACATCGCCCACAGTCCCCGAGAAGTTGGGGGGAGGGGTCGGCA
ATTGATCCGGTGCCTAGAGAAGGTGGCGCGGGGTAAACTGGGAAAGTGATGTCGTGTACTGGCTCCGCCT
TTTTCCCGAGGGTGGGGGAGAACCGTATATAAGTGCAGTAGTCGCCGTGAACGTTCTTTTTCGCAACGGG
TTTGCCGCCAGAACACAGGACCGGTTCTAGAGCGCTGCCACCATGGACAAGAAGTACAGCATCGGCCTGG
ACATCGGCACCAACTCTGTGGGCTGGGCCGTGATCACCGACGAGTACAAGGTGCCCAGCAAGAAATTCAA
GGTGCTGGGCAACACCGACCGGCACAGCATCAAGAAGAACCTGATCGGAGCCCTGCTGTTCGACAGCGGC
GAAACAGCCGAGGCCACCCGGCTGAAGAGAACCGCCAGAAGAAGATACACCAGACGGAAGAACCGGATCT
GCTATCTGCAAGAGATCTTCAGCAACGAGATGGCCAAGGTGGACGACAGCTTCTTCCACAGACTGGAAGA
GTCCTTCCTGGTGGAAGAGGATAAGAAGCACGAGCGGCACCCCATCTTCGGCAACATCGTGGACGAGGTG
GCCTACCACGAGAAGTACCCCACCATCTACCACCTGAGAAAGAAACTGGTGGACAGCACCGACAAGGCCG
ACCTGCGGCTGATCTATCTGGCCCTGGCCCACATGATCAAGTTCCGGGGCCACTTCCTGATCGAGGGCGA
CCTGAACCCCGACAACAGCGACGTGGACAAGCTGTTCATCCAGCTGGTGCAGACCTACAACCAGCTGTTC
GAGGAAAACCCCATCAACGCCAGCGGCGTGGACGCCAAGGCCATCCTGTCTGCCAGACTGAGCAAGAGCA
GACGGCTGGAAAATCTGATCGCCCAGCTGCCCGGCGAGAAGAAGAATGGCCTGTTCGGAAACCTGATTGC
CCTGAGCCTGGGCCTGACCCCCAACTTCAAGAGCAACTTCGACCTGGCCGAGGATGCCAAACTGCAGCTG
AGCAAGGACACCTACGACGACGACCTGGACAACCTGCTGGCCCAGATCGGCGACCAGTACGCCGACCTGT
TTCTGGCCGCCAAGAACCTGTCCGACGCCATCCTGCTGAGCGACATCCTGAGAGTGAACACCGAGATCAC
CAAGGCCCCCCTGAGCGCCTCTATGATCAAGAGATACGACGAGCACCACCAGGACCTGACCCTGCTGAAA
GCTCTCGTGCGGCAGCAGCTGCCTGAGAAGTACAAAGAGATTTTCTTCGACCAGAGCAAGAACGGCTACG
CCGGCTACATTGACGGCGGAGCCAGCCAGGAAGAGTTCTACAAGTTCATCAAGCCCATCCTGGAAAAGAT
GGACGGCACCGAGGAACTGCTCGTGAAGCTGAACAGAGAGGACCTGCTGCGGAAGCAGCGGACCTTCGAC
AACGGCAGCATCCCCCACCAGATCCACCTGGGAGAGCTGCACGCCATTCTGCGGCGGCAGGAAGATTTTT
ACCCATTCCTGAAGGACAACCGGGAAAAGATCGAGAAGATCCTGACCTTCCGCATCCCCTACTACGTGGG
CCCTCTGGCCAGGGGAAACAGCAGATTCGCCTGGATGACCAGAAAGAGCGAGGAAACCATCACCCCCTGG
AACTTCGAGGAAGTGGTGGACAAGGGCGCTTCCGCCCAGAGCTTCATCGAGCGGATGACCAACTTCGATA
AGAACCTGCCCAACGAGAAGGTGCTGCCCAAGCACAGCCTGCTGTACGAGTACTTCACCGTGTATAACGA
GCTGACCAAAGTGAAATACGTGACCGAGGGAATGAGAAAGCCCGCCTTCCTGAGCGGCGAGCAGAAAAAG
GCCATCGTGGACCTGCTGTTCAAGACCAACCGGAAAGTGACCGTGAAGCAGCTGAAAGAGGACTACTTCA
AGAAAATCGAGTGCTTCGACTCCGTGGAAATCTCCGGCGTGGAAGATCGGTTCAACGCCTCCCTGGGCAC
ATACCACGATCTGCTGAAAATTATCAAGGACAAGGACTTCCTGGACAATGAGGAAAACGAGGACATTCTG
GAAGATATCGTGCTGACCCTGACACTGTTTGAGGACAGAGAGATGATCGAGGAACGGCTGAAAACCTATG
CCCACCTGTTCGACGACAAAGTGATGAAGCAGCTGAAGCGGCGGAGATACACCGGCTGGGGCAGGCTGAG
CCGGAAGCTGATCAACGGCATCCGGGACAAGCAGTCCGGCAAGACAATCCTGGATTTCCTGAAGTCCGAC
GGCTTCGCCAACAGAAACTTCATGCAGCTGATCCACGACGACAGCCTGACCTTTAAAGAGGACATCCAGA
AAGCCCAGGTGTCCGGCCAGGGCGATAGCCTGCACGAGCACATTGCCAATCTGGCCGGCAGCCCCGCCAT
TAAGAAGGGCATCCTGCAGACAGTGAAGGTGGTGGACGAGCTCGTGAAAGTGATGGGCCGGCACAAGCCC
GAGAACATCGTGATCGAAATGGCCAGAGAGAACCAGACCACCCAGAAGGGACAGAAGAACAGCCGCGAGA
GAATGAAGCGGATCGAAGAGGGCATCAAAGAGCTGGGCAGCCAGATCCTGAAAGAACACCCCGTGGAAAA
CACCCAGCTGCAGAACGAGAAGCTGTACCTGTACTACCTGCAGAATGGGCGGGATATGTACGTGGACCAG
GAACTGGACATCAACCGGCTGTCCGACTACGATGTGGACCATATCGTGCCTCAGAGCTTTCTGAAGGACG
ACTCCATCGACAACAAGGTGCTGACCAGAAGCGACAAGAACCGGGGCAAGAGCGACAACGTGCCCTCCGA
AGAGGTCGTGAAGAAGATGAAGAACTACTGGCGGCAGCTGCTGAACGCCAAGCTGATTACCCAGAGAAAG
TTCGACAATCTGACCAAGGCCGAGAGAGGCGGCCTGAGCGAACTGGATAAGGCCGGCTTCATCAAGAGAC
AGCTGGTGGAAACCCGGCAGATCACAAAGCACGTGGCACAGATCCTGGACTCCCGGATGAACACTAAGTA
CGACGAGAATGACAAGCTGATCCGGGAAGTGAAAGTGATCACCCTGAAGTCCAAGCTGGTGTCCGATTTC
CGGAAGGATTTCCAGTTTTACAAAGTGCGCGAGATCAACAACTACCACCACGCCCACGACGCCTACCTGA
ACGCCGTCGTGGGAACCGCCCTGATCAAAAAGTACCCTAAGCTGGAAAGCGAGTTCGTGTACGGCGACTA
CAAGGTGTACGACGTGCGGAAGATGATCGCCAAGAGCGAGCAGGAAATCGGCAAGGCTACCGCCAAGTAC
TTCTTCTACAGCAACATCATGAACTTTTTCAAGACCGAGATTACCCTGGCCAACGGCGAGATCCGGAAGC
GGCCTCTGATCGAGACAAACGGCGAAACCGGGGAGATCGTGTGGGATAAGGGCCGGGATTTTGCCACCGT
GCGGAAAGTGCTGAGCATGCCCCAAGTGAATATCGTGAAAAAGACCGAGGTGCAGACAGGCGGCTTCAGC
AAAGAGTCTATCCTGCCCAAGAGGAACAGCGATAAGCTGATCGCCAGAAAGAAGGACTGGGACCCTAAGA
AGTACGGCGGCTTCGACAGCCCCACCGTGGCCTATTCTGTGCTGGTGGTGGCCAAAGTGGAAAAGGGCAA
GTCCAAGAAACTGAAGAGTGTGAAAGAGCTGCTGGGGATCACCATCATGGAAAGAAGCAGCTTCGAGAAG
AATCCCATCGACTTTCTGGAAGCCAAGGGCTACAAAGAAGTGAAAAAGGACCTGATCATCAAGCTGCCTA
AGTACTCCCTGTTCGAGCTGGAAAACGGCCGGAAGAGAATGCTGGCCTCTGCCGGCGAACTGCAGAAGGG
AAACGAACTGGCCCTGCCCTCCAAATATGTGAACTTCCTGTACCTGGCCAGCCACTATGAGAAGCTGAAG
GGCTCCCCCGAGGATAATGAGCAGAAACAGCTGTTTGTGGAACAGCACAAGCACTACCTGGACGAGATCA
TCGAGCAGATCAGCGAGTTCTCCAAGAGAGTGATCCTGGCCGACGCTAATCTGGACAAAGTGCTGTCCGC
CTACAACAAGCACCGGGATAAGCCCATCAGAGAGCAGGCCGAGAATATCATCCACCTGTTTACCCTGACC
AATCTGGGAGCCCCTGCCGCCTTCAAGTACTTTGACACCACCATCGACCGGAAGAGGTACACCAGCACCA
AAGAGGTGCTGGACGCCACCCTGATCCACCAGAGCATCACCGGCCTGTACGAGACACGGATCGACCTGTC
TCAGCTGGGAGGCGACAAGCGACCTGCCGCCACAAAGAAGGCTGGACAGGCTAAGAAGAAGAAAGATTAC
AAAGACGATGACGATAAGGGATCCGGCGCAACAAACTTCTCTCTGCTGAAACAAGCCGGAGATGTCGAAG
AGAATCCTGGACCGATTGAACAAGATGGATTGCACGCAGGTTCTCCGGCCGCTTGGGTGGAGAGGCTATT
CGGCTATGACTGGGCACAACAGACAATCGGCTGCTCTGATGCCGCCGTGTTCCGGCTGTCAGCGCAGGGG
CGCCCGGTTCTTTTTGTCAAGACCGACCTGTCCGGTGCCCTGAATGAACTGCAGGACGAGGCAGCGCGGC
TATCGTGGCTGGCCACGACGGGCGTTCCTTGCGCAGCTGTGCTCGACGTTGTCACTGAAGCGGGAAGGGA
CTGGCTGCTATTGGGCGAAGTGCCGGGGCAGGATCTCCTGTCATCTCACCTTGCTCCTGCCGAGAAAGTA
TCCATCATGGCTGATGCAATGCGGCGGCTGCATACGCTTGATCCGGCTACCTGCCCATTCGACCACCAAG
CGAAACATCGCATCGAGCGAGCACGTACTCGGATGGAAGCCGGTCTTGTCGATCAGGATGATCTGGACGA
AGAGCATCAGGGGCTCGCGCCAGCCGAACTGTTCGCCAGGCTCAAGGCGCGCATGCCCGACGGCGAGGAT
CTCGTCGTGACCCATGGCGATGCCTGCTTGCCGAATATCATGGTGGAAAATGGCCGCTTTTCTGGATTCA
TCGACTGTGGCCGGCTGGGTGTGGCGGACCGCTATCAGGACATAGCGTTGGCTACCCGTGATATTGCTGA
AGAGCTTGGCGGCGAATGGGCTGACCGCTTCCTCGTGCTTTACGGTATCGCCGCTCCCGATTCGCAGCGC
ATCGCCTTCTATCGCCTTCTTGACGAGTTCTTCTGAACGCGTTAAGTCGACAATCAACCTCTGGATTACA
AAATTTGTGAAAGATTGACTGGTATTCTTAACTATGTTGCTCCTTTTACGCTATGTGGATACGCTGCTTT
AATGCCTTTGTATCATGCTATTGCTTCCCGTATGGCTTTCATTTTCTCCTCCTTGTATAAATCCTGGTTG
CTGTCTCTTTATGAGGAGTTGTGGCCCGTTGTCAGGCAACGTGGCGTGGTGTGCACTGTGTTTGCTGACG
CAACCCCCACTGGTTGGGGCATTGCCACCACCTGTCAGCTCCTTTCCGGGACTTTCGCTTTCCCCCTCCC
TATTGCCACGGCGGAACTCATCGCCGCCTGCCTTGCCCGCTGCTGGACAGGGGCTCGGCTGTTGGGCACT
GACAATTCCGTGGTGTTGTCGGGGAAATCATCGTCCTTTCCTTGGCTGCTCGCCTGTGTTGCCACCTGGA
TTCTGCGCGGGACGTCCTTCTGCTACGTCCCTTCGGCCCTCAATCCAGCGGACCTTCCTTCCCGCGGCCT
GCTGCCGGCTCTGCGGCCTCTTCCGCGTCTTCGCCTTCGCCCTCAGACGAGTCGGATCTCCCTTTGGGCC
GCCTCCCCGCGTCGACTTTAAGACCAATGACTTACAAGGCAGCTGTAGATCTTAGCCACTTTTTAAAAGA
AAAGGGGGGACTGGAAGGGCTAATTCACTCCCAACGAAGACAAGATCTGCTTTTTGCTTGTACTGGGTCT
CTCTGGTTAGACCAGATCTGAGCCTGGGAGCTCTCTGGCTAACTAGGGAACCCACTGCTTAAGCCTCAAT
AAAGCTTGCCTTGAGTGCTTCAAGTAGTGTGTGCCCGTCTGTTGTGTGACTCTGGTAACTAGAGATCCCT
CAGACCCTTTTAGTCAGTGTGGAAAATCTCTAGCAGGGCCCGTTTAAACCCGCTGATCAGCCTCGACTGT
GCCTTCTAGTTGCCAGCCATCTGTTGTTTGCCCCTCCCCCGTGCCTTCCTTGACCCTGGAAGGTGCCACT
CCCACTGTCCTTTCCTAATAAAATGAGGAAATTGCATCGCATTGTCTGAGTAGGTGTCATTCTATTCTGG
GGGGTGGGGTGGGGCAGGACAGCAAGGGGGAGGATTGGGAAGACAATAGCAGGCATGCTGGGGATGCGGT
GGGCTCTATGGCTTCTGAGGCGGAAAGAACCAGCTGGGGCTCTAGGGGGTATCCCC
[124 nt withheld, positions 8877-9000]
C
[91 nt withheld, positions 9002-9092]
A
[49 nt withheld, positions 9094-9142]
CCTTTGACGTTGGAGTCCACGTTCTTT
[37 nt withheld, positions 9170-9206]
ACCCTATCTCGGTCTATTCTTTTGATTTATAAGGGATTTTGCCGATTTCGGCCTATTGGTTAAAAAATGA
GCTGATTTAACAAAAATTTAACGCGAATTAATTCTGTGGAATGTGTGTCAGTTAGGGTGTGGAAAGTCCC
CAGGCTCCCCAGCAGGCAGAAGTATGCAAAGCATGCATCTCAATTAGTCAGCAACCAGGTGTGGAAAGTC
CCCAGGCTCCCCAGCAGGCAGAAGTATGCAAAGCATGCATCTCAATTAGTCAGCAACCATAGTCCCGCCC
CTAACTCCGCCCATCCCGCCCCTAACTCCGCCCAGTTCCGCCCATTCTCCGCCCCATGGCTGACTAATTT
TTTTTATTTATGCAGAGGCCGAGGCCGCCTCTGCCTCTGAGCTATTCCAGAAGTAGTGAGGAGGCTTTTT
TGGAGGCCTAGGCTTTTGCAAAAAGCTCCCGGGAGCTTGTATATCCATTTTCGGATCTGATCAGCACGTG
TTGACAATTAATCATCGGCATAGTATATCGGCATAGTATAATACGACAAGGTGAGGAACTAAACCATGGC
CAAGTTGACCAGTGCCGTTCCGGTGCTCACCGCGCGCGACGTCGCCGGAGCGGTCGAGTTCTGGACCGAC
CGGCTCGGGTTCTCCCGGGACTTCGTGGAGGACGACTTCGCCGGTGTGGTCCGGGACGACGTGACCCTGT
TCATCAGCGCGGTCCAGGACCAGGTGGTGCCGGACAACACCCTGGCCTGGGTGTGGGTGCGCGGCCTGGA
CGAGCTGTACGCCGAGTGGTCGGAGGTCGTGTCCACGAACTTCCGGGACGCCTCCGGGCCGGCCATGACC
GAGATCGGCGAGCAGCCGTGGGGGCGGGAGTTCGCCCTGCGCGACCCGGCCGGCAACTGCGTGCACTTCG
TGGCCGAGGAGCAGGACTGACACGTGCTACGAGATTTCGATTCCACCGCCGCCTTCTATGAAAGGTTGGG
CTTCGGAATCGTTTTCCGGGACGCCGGCTGGATGATCCTCCAGCGCGGGGATCTCATGCTGGAGTTCTTC
GCCCACCCCAACTTGTTTATTGCAGCTTATAATGGTTACAAATAAAGCAATAGCATCACAAATTTCACAA
ATAAAGCATTTTTTTCACTGCATTCTAGTTGTGGTTTGTCCAAACTCATCAATGTATCTTATCATGTCTG
TATACCGTCGACCTCTAGCTAGAGCTTGGCGTAATCATGGTCATAGCTGTTTCCTGTGTGAAATTGTTAT
CCGCTCACAATTCCACACAACATACGAGCCGGAAGCATAAAGTGTAAAGCCTGGGGTGCCTAATGAGTGA
GCTAACTCACATTAATTGCGTTGCGCTCACTGCCCGCTTTCCAGTCGGGAAACCTGTCGTGCCAGCTGCA
TTAATGAATCGGCCAACGCGCGGGGAGAGGCGGTTTGCGTATTGGGCGCTCTTCCGCTTCCTCGCTCACT
GACTCGCTGCGCTCGGTCGTTCGGCTGCGGCGAGCGGTATCAGCTCACTCAAAGGCGGTAATACGGTTAT
CCACAGAATCAGGGGATAACGCAGGAAAGAACATGTGAGCAAAAGGCCAGCAAAAGGCCAGGAACCGTAA
AAAGGCCGCGTTGCTGGCGTTTTTCCATAGGCTCCGCCCCCCTGACGAGCATCACAAAAATCGACGCTCA
AGTCAGAGGTGGCGAAACCCGACAGGACTATAAAGATACCAGGCGTTTCCCCCTGGAAGCTCCCTCGTGC
GCTCTCCTGTTCCGACCCTGCCGCTTACCGGATACCTGTCCGCCTTTCTCCCTTCGGGAAGCGTGGCGCT
TTCTCATAGCTCACGCTGTAGGTATCTCAGTTCGGTGTAGGTCGTTCGCTCCAAGCTGGGCTGTGTGCAC
GAACCCCCCGTTCAGCCCGACCGCTGCGCCTTATCCGGTAACTATCGTCTTGAGTCCAACCCGGTAAGAC
ACGACTTATCGCCACTGGCAGCAGCCACTGGTAACAGGATTAGCAGAGCGAGGTATGTAGGCGGTGCTAC
AGAGTTCTTGAAGTGGTGGCCTAACTACGGCTACACTAGAAGAACAGTATTTGGTATCTGCGCTCTGCTG
AAGCCAGTTACCTTCGGAAAAAGAGTTGGTAGCTCTTGATCCGGCAAACAAACCACCGCTGGTAGCGGTG
GTTTTTTTGTTTGCAAGCAGCAGATTACGCGCAGAAAAAAAGGATCTCAAGAAGATCCTTTGATCTTTTC
TACGGGGTCTGACGCTCAGTGGAACGAAAACTCACGTTAAGGGATTTTGGTCATGAGATTATCAAAAAGG
ATCTTCACCTAGATCCTTTTAAATTAAAAATGAAGTTTTAAATCAATCTAAAGTATATATGAGTAAACTT
GGTCTGACAGTTACCAATGCTTAATCAGTGAGGCACCTATCTCAGCGATCTGTCTATTTCGTTCATCCAT
AGTTGCCTGACTCCCCGTCGTGTAGATAACTACGATACGGGAGGGCTTACCATCTGGCCCCAGTGCTGCA
ATGATACCGCGAGACCCACGCTCACCGGCTCCAGATTTATCAGCAATAAACCAGCCAGCCGGAAGGGCCG
AGCGCAGAAGTGGTCCTGCAACTTTATCCGCCTCCATCCAGTCTATTAATTGTTGCCGGGAAGCTAGAGT
AAGTAGTTCGCCAGTTAATAGTTTGCGCAACGTTGTTGCCATTGCTACAGGCATCGTGGTGTCACGCTCG
TCGTTTGGTATGGCTTCATTCAGCTCCGGTTCCCAACGATCAAGGCGAGTTACATGATCCCCCATGTTGT
GCAAAAAAGCGGTTAGCTCCTTCGGTCCTCCGATCGTTGTCAGAAGTAAGTTGGCCGCAGTGTTATCACT
CATGGTTATGGCAGCACTGCATAATTCTCTTACTGTCATGCCATCCGTAAGATGCTTTTCTGTGACTGGT
GAGTACTCAACCAAGTCATTCTGAGAATAGTGTATGCGGCGACCGAGTTGCTCTTGCCCGGCGTCAATAC
GGGATAATACCGCGCCACATAGCAGAACTTTAAAAGTGCTCATCATTGGAAAACGTTCTTCGGGGCGAAA
ACTCTCAAGGATCTTACCGCTGTTGAGATCCAGTTCGATGTAACCCACTCGTGCACCCAACTGATCTTCA
GCATCTTTTACTTTCACCAGCGTTTCTGGGTGAGCAAAAACAGGAAGGCAAAATGCCGCAAAAAAGGGAA
TAAGGGCGACACGGAAATGTTGAATACTCATACTCTTCCTTTTTCAATATTATTGAAGCATTTATCAGGG
TTATTGTCTCATGAGCGGATACATATTTGAATGTATTTAGAAAAATAAACAAATAGGGGTTCCGCGCACA
TTTCCCCGAAAAGTGCCACCTGACGTCGACGGATCGGGAGATCTCCCGATCCCCTATGGTGCACTCTCAG
TACAATCTGCTCTGATGCCGCATAGTTAAGCCAGTATCTGCTCCCTGCTTGTGTGTTGGAGGTCGCTGAG
TAGTGCGCGAGCAAAATTTAAGCTACAACAAGGCAAGGCTTGACCGACAATTGCATGAAGAATCTGCTTA
GGGTTAGGCGTTTTGCGCTGCTTCGCGATGTACGGGCCAGATATACGCGCGCGTTGACATTGATTATTGA
CTAGTTATTAATAGTAATCAATTACGGGGTCATTAGTTCATAGCCCATATATGGAGTTCCGCGTTACATA
ACTTACGGTAAATGGCCCGCCTGGCTGACCGCCCAACGACCCCCGCCCATTGACGTCAATAATGACGTAT
GTTCCCATAGTAACGCCAATAGGGACTTTCCATTGACGTCAATGGGTGGAGTATTTACGGTAAACTGCCC
ACTTGGCAGTACATCAAGTGTATCATATGCCAAGTACGCCCCCTATTGACGTCAATGACGGTAAATGGCC
CGCCTGGCATTATGCCCAGTACATGACCTTATGGGACTTTCCTACTTGGCAGTACATCTACGTATTAGTC
ATCGCTATTACCATGG
