>Addgene plasmid #138702 | pLenti-Neo-sgCRTC2-1 | depositor partial sequence | sequence record 268026 | hU6 FWD Sequence
GCCTATTCGATTTCTTGGCTTTATATATCTTGTGGAAGGACGAAACACCGTGATGGACATCGGCTCCACC
GTTTTAGAGCTAGAAATAGCAAGTTAAAATAAGGCTAGTCCGTTATCAACTTGAAAAAGTGGCACCGAGT
CGGTGCTTTTTTGAATTCGCTAGCTAGGTCTTGAAAGGAGTGGGAATTGGCTCCGGTGCCCGTCAGTGGG
CAGAGCGCACATCGCCCACAGTCCCCGAGAAGTTGGGGGGAGGGGTCGGCAATTGATCCGGTGCCTAGAG
AAGGTGGCGCGGGGTAAACTGGGAAAGTGATGTCGTGTACTGGCTCCGCCTTTTTCCCGAGGGTGGGGGA
GAACCGTATATAAGTGCAGTAGTCGCCGTGAACGTTCTTTTTCGCAACGGGTTTGCCGCCAGAACACAGG
ACCGGTTCTAGAGCGCTGCCACCATGGACAAGAAGTACAGCATCGGCCTGGACATCGGCACCAACTCTGT
GGGCTGGGCCGTGATCACCGACGAGTACAAGGTGCCCAGCAAGAAATTCAAGGTGCTGGGCAACACCGAC
CGGCACAGCATCAAGAAGAACCTGATCGGAGCCCTGCTGTTCGACAGCGGCGAAACAGCCGAGGCCACCC
GGCTGAAGAGAACCGCCAGAAGAAGATACACCAGACGGAAGAACCGGATCTGCTATCTGCAAGAGATCTT
CAGCAACGAGATGGCCAAGGTGGACGACAGCTTCTTCCACAGACTGGAAGAGTCCTTCCTGGTGGAAGAG
GATAAGAAGCACGAGCGGCACCCCATCTTCGGCAACATCGTGGACGAGGTGGCCTACCACGAGAAGTACC
CCACCATCTACCACCTGAGAAAGAAACTGGTGGACAGCACCGACAAGGCCGACCTGCGGCTGATCTATCT
GGCCCTGGCCCACATGATCAAGTTCCGGGGCCACTTCCTGATCGAGGGCGACCTGAACCCCGACACAGCG
ACGTGGACAGCTGTTCATCCAGCTGGTGCAGACTACACAGCTGTTCGAGAACCCATCACGCAGCGCGTGA
CGCAGCATCTGTCTGCAGACTGAGCAGAGCAGACGCTGAAATCTGATCGCCAGCTGGCNGCCNNNGAAGA
TGCTGGTCGACNGATGGCCCTGACCTGGCTGAA
